Addgene plasmid #101198: pDD2002
Purpose: Name: pCBG68-LANApi. LANApi driving green luciferase reporter for CBG68 in pCBG68 backbone.
Depositing lab: Dirk Dittmer. Depositing organization: University of North Carolina at Chapel Hill. Publication: Quantitative analysis of the bidirectional viral G-protein-coupled receptor and lytic latency-associated nuclear antigen promoter of Kaposi's sarcoma-associated herpesvirus. Hilton IB, Dittmer DP. J Virol. 2012 Sep;86(18):9683-95. doi: 10.1128/JVI.00881-12. Epub 2012 Jun 27. PubMed 22740392.
Backbone
  Vector backbone: pCBG68 Basic
  Backbone manufacturer: Promega
  Backbone size w/o insert (bp): 5104
  Vector type: Luciferase
Growth in bacteria
  Bacterial resistance: Ampicillin, 100 μg/mL
  Growth temperature: 37°C
  Growth strain: DH5alpha
  Copy number: Unknown
Gene/Insert
  Gene/Insert name: LANApi driving green luciferase reporter for CBG68 in pCBG68 backbone.
  Species: KSHV (viral)
Terms and licenses: Academic/Nonprofit Terms; Industry Terms: Not Available to Industry
How to cite: pDD2002 was a gift from Dirk Dittmer (Addgene plasmid # 101198 ; http://n2t.net/addgene:101198 ; RRID:Addgene_101198)
