[The description below was written by a language model from this plasmid's Addgene catalogue record and pLannotate feature annotations shown in this document.]
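Description:
pDD2002, also called pCBG68-LANApi, is a promoter-reporter plasmid built on Promega's promoterless pCBG68 Basic luciferase vector. It carries LANApi, a promoter element from Kaposi's sarcoma-associated herpesvirus (KSHV), placed so that it drives CBG68luc, a human codon-optimized, green-emitting variant of click beetle luciferase. The associated study concerns the bidirectional KSHV promoter region shared by the viral G-protein-coupled receptor gene and the lytic form of the latency-associated nuclear antigen (LANA) transcript. The plasmid therefore appears intended to quantify activity of the LANA-directed side of that region by light output in transfected cells.

The automated feature table does not annotate the viral promoter itself. There is an unannotated stretch of roughly 330 nt between a short multiple cloning site fragment and the start of the luciferase coding sequence, which is where a promoter insert would be expected, but the record does not give its exact boundaries. The sequenced plasmid is 5,104 nt, the same figure the catalogue lists as backbone size without insert, so one of those values is probably not strictly accurate.

Downstream of the luciferase sits an SV40 polyadenylation signal. Upstream of the cloning region, a synthetic poly(A) signal and an RNA polymerase II transcriptional pause site from the human α2 globin gene reduce read-through from the backbone, lowering background signal. Propagation in E. coli relies on a high-copy ColE1/pUC-type origin with ampicillin selection through β-lactamase and its own promoter, and an f1 origin permits single-stranded DNA production. Short fragments annotated as large T antigen, TcR and lacZα are backbone remnants rather than functional genes. No mammalian selection marker is annotated, consistent with transient reporter assays.
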