Features (pLannotate 1.2.2; 12 found; start..end, strand, type, name):
     26..47      +  misc_feature   MCS (fragment): pBluescript multiple cloning site
    382..2010    +  CDS            CBG68luc: green-emitting variant of click beetle luciferase human codon-optimized
   2067..2188    -  polyA_signal   SV40 poly(A) signal: SV40 polyadenylation signal
   2211..2279    -  CDS            large T antigen (fragment): large T antigen from SV40 (simian virus 40)
   2295..2427    +  CDS            TcR (fragment): tetracycline efflux protein; tet; confers resistance to tetracycline
   2607..3195    -  rep_origin     ori: high-copy-number ColE1/pMB1/pBR322/pUC origin of replication
   3366..4226    -  CDS            AmpR: β-lactamase; bla; confers resistance to ampicillin, carbenicillin, and related antibiotics
   4227..4331    -  promoter       AmpR promoter: bla
   4358..4786    +  rep_origin     f1 ori (sequence partly withheld): f1 bacteriophage origin of replication; arrow indicates direction of (+) strand synthesis
   4818..4885    -  CDS            lacZα (fragment): LacZα fragment of β-galactosidase; lacZ fragment
   4944..4992    +  polyA_signal   poly(A) signal: synthetic polyadenylation signal
   5006..5097    +  misc_feature   pause site: RNA polymerase II transcriptional pause signal from the human α2 globin gene
>Addgene plasmid #101198 | pDD2002 | addgene full sequence | sequence record 194071 | Addgene NGS Result
GGTACCGAGCTCTTACGCGTGCTAGCCCGGGCTGCAGGAATTCGATAGGCAGCTGCGCCACGAAGCAGTC
ACGTCCCCAAGAGCAGCAGCTTGGTCCGGCTGACTTATAAACAGTGAGTAGCGCCCGCCCACTTGTTTCG
GGCGGCCCGTAAGGCACCCTTATCTTTGAAATGCTATAAGATGTGTGGGAAATAGTAATACCAGGTGTAC
ATGATTTGTGTTAAGGTGTGTGGTGGTTTTCGAAAAACATGGGTTATTGGCCGTTTCTGTTTCTCACGCC
CGGATTATATATCTGGACTTGCCTAGGTAGCATCCATGGCAACGCAAGGCCAGCAAACCCACTATCAAGC
TTGGCATTCCGGTACTGTTGGTAAAGCCACCATGGTGAAACGCGAAAAGAACGTGATCTACGGCCCAGAA
CCACTGCATCCACTGGAAGACCTCACCGCTGGTGAGATGCTCTTCCGAGCACTGCGTAAACATAGTCACC
TCCCTCAAGCACTCGTGGACGTCGTGGGAGACGAGAGCCTCTCCTACAAAGAATTTTTCGAAGCTACTGT
GCTGTTGGCCCAAAGCCTCCATAATTGTGGGTACAAAATGAACGATGTGGTGAGCATTTGTGCTGAGAAT
AACACTCGCTTCTTTATTCCTGTAATCGCTGCTTGGTACATCGGCATGATTGTCGCCCCTGTGAATGAAT
CTTACATCCCAGATGAGCTGTGTAAGGTTATGGGTATTAGCAAACCTCAAATCGTCTTTACTACCAAAAA
CATCTTGAATAAGGTCTTGGAAGTCCAGTCTCGTACTAACTTCATCAAACGCATCATTATTCTGGATACC
GTCGAAAACATCCACGGCTGTGAGAGCCTCCCTAACTTCATCTCTCGTTACAGCGATGGTAATATCGCTA
ATTTCAAGCCCTTGCATTTTGATCCAGTCGAGCAAGTGGCCGCTATTTTGTGCTCCTCCGGCACCACTGG
TTTGCCTAAAGGTGTCATGCAGACTCACCAGAATATCTGTGTGCGTTTGATCCACGCTCTCGACCCTCGT
GTGGGTACTCAATTGATCCCTGGCGTGACTGTGCTGGTGTATCTGCCTTTCTTTCACGCCTTTGGTTTCT
CTATTACCCTGGGCTATTTCATGGTCGGCTTGCGTGTCATCATGTTTCGTCGCTTCGACCAAGAAGCCTT
CTTGAAGGCTATTCAAGACTACGAGGTGCGTTCCGTGATCAACGTCCCTTCAGTCATTTTGTTCCTGAGC
AAATCTCCTTTGGTTGACAAGTATGATCTGAGCAGCTTGCGTGAGCTGTGCTGTGGCGCTGCTCCTTTGG
CCAAAGAAGTGGCCGAGGTCGCTGCTAAGCGTCTGAACCTCCCTGGTATCCGCTGCGGTTTTGGTTTGAC
TGAGAGCACTTCTGCTAACATCCATAGCTTGCGAGACGAGTTTAAGTCTGGTAGCCTGGGTCGCGTGACT
CCTCTTATGGCTGCAAAGATCGCCGACCGTGAGACCGGCAAAGCACTGGGCCCAAATCAAGTCGGTGAAT
TGTGTATTAAGGGCCCTATGGTCTCTAAAGGCTACGTGAACAATGTGGAGGCCACTAAAGAAGCCATTGA
TGATGATGGCTGGCTCCATAGCGGCGACTTCGGTTACTATGATGAGGACGAACACTTCTATGTGGTCGAT
CGCTACAAAGAATTGATTAAGTACAAAGGCTCTCAAGTCGCACCAGCCGAACTGGAAGAAATTTTGCTGA
AGAACCCTTGTATCCGCGACGTGGCCGTCGTGGGTATCCCAGACTTGGAAGCTGGCGAGTTGCCTAGCGC
CTTTGTGGTGAAACAACCCGGCAAGGAGATCACTGCTAAGGAGGTCTACGACTATTTGGCCGAGCGCGTG
TCTCACACCAAATATCTGCGTGGCGGCGTCCGCTTCGTCGATTCTATTCCACGCAACGTTACCGGTAAGA
TCACTCGTAAAGAGTTGCTGAAGCAACTCCTCGAAAAAGCTGGCGGCTAGTAAAGTCTTCATGATTATCT
AGAGTCGGGGCGGCCGGCCGCTTCGAGCAGACATGATAAGATACATTGATGAGTTTGGACAAACCACAAC
TAGAATGCAGTGAAAAAAATGCTTTATTTGTGAAATTTGTGATGCTATTGCTTTATTTGTAACCATTATA
AGCTGCAATAAACAAGTTAACAACAACAATTGCATTCATTTTATGTTTCAGGTTCAGGGGGAGGTGTGGG
AGGTTTTTTAAAGCAAGTAAAACCTCTACAAATGTGGTAAAATCGATAAGGATCCGTCGACCGATGCCCT
TGAGAGCCTTCAACCCAGTCAGCTCCTTCCGGTGGGCGCGGGGCATGACTATCGTCGCCGCACTTATGAC
TGTCTTCTTTATCATGCAACTCGTAGGACAGGTGCCGGCAGCGCTCTTCCGCTTCCTCGCTCACTGACTC
GCTGCGCTCGGTCGTTCGGCTGCGGCGAGCGGTATCAGCTCACTCAAAGGCGGTAATACGGTTATCCACA
GAATCAGGGGATAACGCAGGAAAGAACATGTGAGCAAAAGGCCAGCAAAAGGCCAGGAACCGTAAAAAGG
CCGCGTTGCTGGCGTTTTTCCATAGGCTCCGCCCCCCTGACGAGCATCACAAAAATCGACGCTCAAGTCA
GAGGTGGCGAAACCCGACAGGACTATAAAGATACCAGGCGTTTCCCCCTGGAAGCTCCCTCGTGCGCTCT
CCTGTTCCGACCCTGCCGCTTACCGGATACCTGTCCGCCTTTCTCCCTTCGGGAAGCGTGGCGCTTTCTC
ATAGCTCACGCTGTAGGTATCTCAGTTCGGTGTAGGTCGTTCGCTCCAAGCTGGGCTGTGTGCACGAACC
CCCCGTTCAGCCCGACCGCTGCGCCTTATCCGGTAACTATCGTCTTGAGTCCAACCCGGTAAGACACGAC
TTATCGCCACTGGCAGCAGCCACTGGTAACAGGATTAGCAGAGCGAGGTATGTAGGCGGTGCTACAGAGT
TCTTGAAGTGGTGGCCTAACTACGGCTACACTAGAAGAACAGTATTTGGTATCTGCGCTCTGCTGAAGCC
AGTTACCTTCGGAAAAAGAGTTGGTAGCTCTTGATCCGGCAAACAAACCACCGCTGGTAGCGGTGGTTTT
TTTGTTTGCAAGCAGCAGATTACGCGCAGAAAAAAAGGATCTCAAGAAGATCCTTTGATCTTTTCTACGG
GGTCTGACGCTCAGTGGAACGAAAACTCACGTTAAGGGATTTTGGTCATGAGATTATCAAAAAGGATCTT
CACCTAGATCCTTTTAAATTAAAAATGAAGTTTTAAATCAATCTAAAGTATATATGAGTAAACTTGGTCT
GACAGTTACCAATGCTTAATCAGTGAGGCACCTATCTCAGCGATCTGTCTATTTCGTTCATCCATAGTTG
CCTGACTCCCCGTCGTGTAGATAACTACGATACGGGAGGGCTTACCATCTGGCCCCAGTGCTGCAATGAT
ACCGCGAGACCCACGCTCACCGGCTCCAGATTTATCAGCAATAAACCAGCCAGCCGGAAGGGCCGAGCGC
AGAAGTGGTCCTGCAACTTTATCCGCCTCCATCCAGTCTATTAATTGTTGCCGGGAAGCTAGAGTAAGTA
GTTCGCCAGTTAATAGTTTGCGCAACGTTGTTGCCATTGCTACAGGCATCGTGGTGTCACGCTCGTCGTT
TGGTATGGCTTCATTCAGCTCCGGTTCCCAACGATCAAGGCGAGTTACATGATCCCCCATGTTGTGCAAA
AAAGCGGTTAGCTCCTTCGGTCCTCCGATCGTTGTCAGAAGTAAGTTGGCCGCAGTGTTATCACTCATGG
TTATGGCAGCACTGCATAATTCTCTTACTGTCATGCCATCCGTAAGATGCTTTTCTGTGACTGGTGAGTA
CTCAACCAAGTCATTCTGAGAATAGTGTATGCGGCGACCGAGTTGCTCTTGCCCGGCGTCAATACGGGAT
AATACCGCGCCACATAGCAGAACTTTAAAAGTGCTCATCATTGGAAAACGTTCTTCGGGGCGAAAACTCT
CAAGGATCTTACCGCTGTTGAGATCCAGTTCGATGTAACCCACTCGTGCACCCAACTGATCTTCAGCATC
TTTTACTTTCACCAGCGTTTCTGGGTGAGCAAAAACAGGAAGGCAAAATGCCGCAAAAAAGGGAATAAGG
GCGACACGGAAATGTTGAATACTCATACTCTTCCTTTTTCAATATTATTGAAGCATTTATCAGGGTTATT
GTCTCATGAGCGGATACATATTTGAATGTATTTAGAAAAATAAACAAATAGGGGTTCCGCGCACATTTCC
CCGAAAAGTGCCACCTG
[124 nt withheld, positions 4358-4481]
C
[91 nt withheld, positions 4483-4573]
A
[49 nt withheld, positions 4575-4623]
CCTTTGACGTTGGAGTCCACGTTCTTT
[37 nt withheld, positions 4651-4687]
ACCCTATCTCGGTCTATTCTTTTGATTTATAAGGGATTTTGCCGATTTCGGCCTATTGGTTAAAAAATGA
GCTGATTTAACAAAAATTTAACGCGAATTTTAACAAAATATTAACGCTTACAATTTGCCATTCGCCATTC
AGGCTGCGCAACTGTTGGGAAGGGCGATCGGTGCGGGCCTCTTCGCTATTACGCCAGCCCAAGCTACCAT
GATAAGTAAGTAATATTAAGGTACGGGAGGTACTTGGAGCGGCCGCAATAAAATATCTTTATTTTCATTA
CATCTGTGTGTTGGTTTTTTGTGTGAATCGATAGTACTAACATACGCTCTCCATCAAAACAAAACGAAAC
AAAACAAACTAGCAAAATAGGCTGTCCCCAGTGCAAGTGCAGGTGCCAGAACATTTCTCTATCGATA
